>Addgene plasmid #200545 | pMC-ME_P2A-CreER-pA ORF1 FRT-acry:mCherry-pA-FRT | addgene full sequence | sequence record 394650 | Addgene NGS Result
AACGACGGCCAGTCTTAAGCTCGGGCCCGGTCTCTAGTCGCTACAAACTTCTCTCTGCTGAAGCAGGCTG
GAGACGTGGAGGAGAACCCTGGACCTTCCAATTTACTGACCGTACACCAAAATTTGCCTGCATTACCGGT
CGATGCAACGAGTGATGAGGTTCGCAAGAACCTGATGGACATGTTCAGGGATCGCCAGGCGTTTTCTGAG
CATACCTGGAAAATGCTTCTGTCCGTTTGCCGGTCGTGGGCGGCATGGTGCAAGTTGAATAACCGGAAAT
GGTTTCCCGCAGAACCTGAAGATGTTCGCGATTATCTTCTATATCTTCAGGCGCGCGGTCTGGCAGTAAA
AACTATCCAGCAACATTTGGGCCAGCTAAACATGCTTCATCGTCGGTCCGGGCTGCCACGACCAAGTGAC
AGCAATGCTGTTTCACTGGTTATGCGGCGGATCCGAAAAGAAAACGTTGATGCCGGTGAACGTGCAAAAC
AGGCTCTAGCGTTCGAACGCACTGATTTCGACCAGGTTCGTTCACTCATGGAAAATAGCGATCGCTGCCA
GGATATACGTAATCTGGCATTTCTGGGGATTGCTTATAACACCCTGTTACGTATAGCCGAAATTGCCAGG
ATCAGGGTTAAAGATATCTCACGTACTGACGGTGGGAGAATGTTAATCCATATTGGCAGAACGAAAACGC
TGGTTAGCACCGCAGGTGTAGAGAAGGCACTTAGCCTGGGGGTAACTAAACTGGTCGAGCGATGGATTTC
CGTCTCTGGTGTAGCTGATGATCCGAATAACTACCTGTTTTGCCGGGTCAGAAAAAATGGTGTTGCCGCG
CCATCTGCCACCAGCCAGCTATCAACTCGCGCCCTGGAAGGGATTTTTGAAGCAACTCATCGATTGATTT
ACGGCGCTAAGGATGACTCTGGTCAGAGATACCTGGCCTGGTCTGGACACAGTGCCCGTGTCGGAGCCGC
GCGAGATATGGCCCGCGCTGGAGTTTCAATACCGGAGATCATGCAAGCTGGTGGCTGGACCAATGTAAAT
ATTGTCATGAACTATATCCGTAACCTGGATAGTGAAACAGGGGCAATGGTGCGCCTGCTGGAAGATGGCG
ATCTCGAGCCATCTGCTGGAGACATGAGAGCTGCCAACCTTTGGCCAAGCCCGCTCATGATCAAACGCTC
TAAGAAGAACAGCCTGGCCTTGTCCCTGACGGCCGACCAGATGGTCAGTGCCTTGTTGGATGCTGAGCCC
CCCATACTCTATTCCGAGTATGATCCTACCAGACCCTTCAGTGAAGCTTCGATGATGGGCTTACTGACCA
ACCTGGCAGACAGGGAGCTGGTTCACATGATCAACTGGGCGAAGAGGGTGCCAGGCTTTGTGGATTTGAC
CCTCCATGATCAGGTCCACCTTCTAGAATGTGCCTGGCTAGAGATCCTGATGATTGGCCTCGTCTGGCGC
TCCATGGAGCACCCAGTGAAGCTACTGTTTGCTCCTAACTTGCTCTTGGACAGGAACCAGGGAAAATGTG
TAGAGGGCATGGTGGAGATCTTCGACATGCTGCTGGCTACATCATCTCGGTTCCGCATGATGAATCTGCA
GGGAGAGGAGTTTGTGTGCCTCAAATCTATTATTTTGCTTAATTCTGGAGTGTACACATTTCTGTCCAGC
ACCCTGAAGTCTCTGGAAGAGAAGGACCATATCCACCGAGTCCTGGACAAGATCACAGACACTTTGATCC
ACCTGATGGCCAAGGCAGGCCTGACCCTGCAGCAGCAGCACCAGCGGCTGGCCCAGCTCCTCCTCATCCT
CTCCCACATCAGGCACATGAGTAACAAAGGCATGGAGCATCTGTACAGCATGAAGTGCAAGAACGTGGTG
CCCCTCTATGACCTGCTGCTGGAGGCGGCGGACGCCCACCGCCTACATGCGCCCACTAGCCGTGGAGGGG
CATCCGTGGAGGAGACGGACCAAAGCCACTTGGCCACTGCGGGCTCTACTTCATCGCATTCCTTGCAAAA
GTATTACATCACGGGGGAGGCAGAGGGTTTCCCTGCCACAGCTTAATCTAGAACTATAGTGAGTCGTATT
ACGTAGATCCAGACATGATAAGATACATTGATGAGTTTGGACAAACCACAACTAGAATGCAGTGAAAAAA
ATGCTTTATTTGTGAAATTTGTGATGCTATTGCTTTATTTGTAACCATTATAAGCTGCAATAAACAAGTT
AACAACAACAATTCGAAGTTCCTATTCTCTAGAAAGTATAGGAACTTCTAAGATACATTGATGAGTTTGG
ACAAACCACAACTAGAATGCAGTGAAAAAAATGCTTTATTTGTGAAATTTGTGATGCTATTGCTTTATTT
GTAACCATTATAAGCTGCAATAAACAAGTTAACAACAACAATTGCATTCATTTTATGTTTCAGGTTCAGG
GGGAGGTGTGGGAGGTTTTTTAAAGCAAGTAAAACCTCTACAAATGTGGTATGGCTGATTATGATCTAGA
GTCGCGGCCGCTTTACTTGTACAGCTCGTCCATGCCGCCGGTGGAGTGGTGGCCCTCGGCGCGCTCGTAC
TGTTCCACGATGGTGTAGTCCTCGTTGTGGGAGGTGATGTCCAGCTTGATGTTGACGTTGTAGGCGCCGG
GCAGCTGCACGGGCTTCTTGGCCTTGTAGGTGGTCTTGACCTCGGCGTCGTAGTGGCCGCCGTCCTTCAG
CTTCAGCCTCTGCTTGATCTCGCCCTTCAGGGCGCCGTCCTCGGGGTACATCCGCTCGGAGGAGGCCTCC
CAGCCCATGGTCTTCTTCTGCATTACGGGGCCGTCGGAGGGGAAGTTGGTGCCGCGCAGCTTCACCTTGT
AGATGAACTCGCCGTCCTGCAGGGAGGAGTCCTGGGTCACGGTCACCACGCCGCCGTCCTCGAAGTTCAT
CACGCGCTCCCACTTGAAGCCCTCGGGGAAGGACAGCTTCAAGTAGTCGGGGATGTCGGCGGGGTGCTTC
ACGTAGGCCTTGGAGCCGTACATGAACTGAGGGGACAGGATGTCCCAGGCGAAGGGCAGGGGGCCGCCCT
TGGTCACCTTCAGCTTGGCGGTCTGGGTGCCCTCGTAGGGGCGGCCCTCGCCCTCGCCCTCGATCTCGAA
CTCGTGGCCGTTCACGGAGCCCTCCATGTGCACCTTGAAGCGCATGAACTCCTTGATGATGGCCATGTTG
TCATCCTCGCCCTTGCTCACCATGGTGGCGACCGGTAATGTCAGACCTGGTAACTCCTTACTGTAACTTA
TTGCACCTGATGAACAAAAGATGTGAACTGAACGCAAGTAGGAGGCTAATAGAGGCTAGTACAGTACAAA
GATCCCCAAATGATGTGTGCCGGCCTTAGTGGAGGCAGACCCCTGGTTATATACCTGTGCTGCAGAAAGA
GGGGCTTACAAATGGATCTCTCTGGAATGGCATTATCTCATGGTGGGAACAGTGTTGTCAGCAGAATCAG
CGGGGTGGACTCTGACCTGAGAATGACAGTCTAGCACTGAATGGCTCAGACAATACTCTTGTGGCCAACT
ATCACCGGAAAATAAGTGCCTGCCAAAACAAACCAGACCAGATGAAGCTACATGGCTGTAGAACGTCAGT
ATTTAATGTGTTGTGGCCACTTGGTTCACCAGATTTAAGAGCTAATTTTTTTAAATATCACAGATAATCA
ATCGCTTTTTTTTTTCTTGACTGAAAAGCTTAGACTGGAAAATTCTTTGAAAAAGTTTGCACTACAGAAA
ATAAATACATAACATCCTGCACTGAATGCACACTATTAATAGAAAAGAGAGCATTATTGTAGGAAATGTA
TTGTATATGTACATTCTGTGCATTTCACAATTTTGAAGTTCCTATTCTCTAGAAAGTATAGGAACTTCGA
ATTGCATTCATTTTATGTTTCAGGTTCAGGGGGAGGTGTGGGAGGTTTTTTAATTCCTCAAGAGACCTCT
AGACCAGCCAGGACAGAAATGCCTCGACTTCGCTGCTACCCAAGGTTGCCGGGTGACGCACACCGTGGAA
ACGGATGAAGGCACGAACCCAGTGGACATAAGCCTGTTCGGTTCGTAAGCTGTAATGCAAGTAGCGTATG
CGCTCACGCAACTGGTCCAGAACCTTGACCGAACGCAGCGGTGGTAACGGCGCAGTGGCGGTTTTCATGG
CTTGTTATGACTGTTTTTTTGGGGTACAGTCTATGCCTCGGGCATCCAAGCAGCAAGCGCGTTACGCCGT
GGGTCGATGTTTGATGTTATGGAGCAGCAACGATGTTACGCAGCAGGGCAGTCGCCCTAAAACAAAGTTA
AACATTATGAGGGAAGCGGTGATCGCCGAAGTATCGACTCAACTATCAGAGGTAGTTGGCGTCATCGAGC
GCCATCTCGAACCGACGTTGCTGGCCGTACATTTGTACGGCTCCGCAGTGGATGGCGGCCTGAAGCCACA
CAGTGATATTGATTTGCTGGTTACGGTGACCGTAAGGCTTGATGAAACAACGCGGCGAGCTTTGATCAAC
GACCTTTTGGAAACTTCGGCTTCCCCTGGAGAGAGCGAGATTCTCCGCGCTGTAGAAGTCACCATTGTTG
TGCACGACGACATCATTCCGTGGCGTTATCCAGCTAAGCGCGAACTGCAATTTGGAGAATGGCAGCGCAA
TGACATTCTTGCAGGTATCTTCGAGCCAGCCACGATCGACATTGATCTGGCTATCTTGCTGACAAAAGCA
AGAGAACATAGCGTTGCCTTGGTAGGTCCAGCGGCGGAGGAACTCTTTGATCCGGTTCCTGAACAGGATC
TATTTGAGGCGCTAAATGAAACCTTAACGCTATGGAACTCGCCGCCCGACTGGGCTGGCGATGAGCGAAA
TGTAGTGCTTACGTTGTCCCGCATTTGGTACAGCGCAGTAACCGGCAAAATCGCGCCGAAGGATGTCGCT
GCCGACTGGGCAATGGAGCGCCTGCCGGCCCAGTATCAGCCCGTCATACTTGAAGCTAGACAGGCTTATC
TTGGACAAGAAGAAGATCGCTTGGCCTCGCGCGCAGATCAGTTGGAAGAATTTGTCCACTACGTGAAAGG
CGAGATCACCAAGGTAGTCGGCAAATAACCCTCGAGCCACCCATGACCAAAATCCCTTAACGTGAGTTAC
GCGTCGTTCCACTGAGCGTCAGACCCCGTAGAAAAGATCAAAGGATCTTCTTGAGATCCTTTTTTTCTGC
GCGTAATCTGCTGCTTGCAAACAAAAAAACCACCGCTACCAGCGGTGGTTTGTTTGCCGGATCAAGAGCT
ACCAACTCTTTTTCCGAAGGTAACTGGCTTCAGCAGAGCGCAGATACCAAATACTGTTCTTCTAGTGTAG
CCGTAGTTAGGCCACCACTTCAAGAACTCTGTAGCACCGCCTACATACCTCGCTCTGCTAATCCTGTTAC
CAGTGGCTGCTGCCAGTGGCGATAAGTCGTGTCTTACCGGGTTGGACTCAAGACGATAGTTACCGGATAA
GGCGCAGCGGTCGGGCTGAACGGGGGGTTCGTGCACACAGCCCAGCTTGGAGCGAACGACCTACACCGAA
CTGAGATACCTACAGCGTGAGCTATGAGAAAGCGCCACGCTTCCCGAAGGGAGAAAGGCGGACAGGTATC
CGGTAAGCGGCAGGGTCGGAACAGGAGAGCGCACGAGGGAGCTTCCAGGGGGAAACGCCTGGTATCTTTA
TAGTCCTGTCGGGTTTCGCCACCTCTGACTTGAGCGTCGATTTTTGTGATGCTCGTCAGGGGGGCGGAGC
CTATGGAAAAACGCCAGCAACGCGGCCTTTTTACGGTTCCTGGCCTTTTGCTGGCCTTTTGCTCACATGT
TCTTTCCTGCGTTATCCCCTGATTCTGTGGATAACCGTATTACCGCCTTTGAGTGAGCTGATACCGCTCG
CCGCAGCCGAACGACCGAGCGCAGCGAGTCAGTGAGCGAGGAAGCGGAAGAGCGCCCAATACGCAAACCG
CCTCTCCCCGCGCGTTGGCCGATTCATTAATGCAGCTGGCACGACAGGTTTCCCGACTGGAAAGCGGGCA
GTGAGCGCAACGCAATTAATACGCGTACCGCTAGCCAGGAAGAGTTTGTAGAAACGCAAAAAGGCCATCC
GTCAGGATGGCCTTCTGCTTAGTTTGATGCCTGGCAGTTTATGGCGGGCGTCCTGCCCGCCACCCTCCGG
GCCGTTGCTTCACAACGTTCAAATCCGCTCCCGGCGGATTTGTCCTACTCAGGAGAGCGTTCACCGACAA
ACAACAGATAAAACGAAAGGCCCAGTCTTCCGACTGAGCCTTTCGTTTTATTTGATGCCTGGCAGTTCCC
TACTCTCGCGTTAACGCTAGCATGGATGTTTTCCCAGTCACGACGTTGTAA
Features (pLannotate 1.2.2; 17 found; start..end, strand, type, name):
     97..1122    +  CDS            Cre: site-specific recombinase Cre is a site-specific recombinase from bacteriophage P1. Recombination occurs at loxP sequences.
   1135..2070    +  CDS            ERT2: mutated ligand-binding domain of the human estrogen receptor (Feil et al., 1997)
   2084..2101    -  promoter       T7 promoter (fragment): promoter for bacteriophage T7 RNA polymerase
   2106..2240    -  polyA_signal   SV40 poly(A) signal: SV40 polyadenylation signal
   2255..2288    +  protein_bind   FRT (minimal): supports FLP-mediated excision but not integration (Turan and Bode, 2011) FLP recombinase from the Saccharomyces cerevisiae 2μ plasmid
   2289..2410    -  polyA_signal   SV40 poly(A) signal: SV40 polyadenylation signal
   2433..2516    -  CDS            large T antigen (fragment): large T antigen from SV40 (simian virus 40)
   2536..3243    -  CDS            mCherry: mCherry is a basic (constitutively fluorescent) red fluorescent protein published in 2004, derived from Discosoma sp.. It is reported to be a very rapidly-maturing monomer with low acid sensitivity.
   3885..3918    +  protein_bind   FRT (minimal): supports FLP-mediated excision but not integration (Turan and Bode, 2011) FLP recombinase from the Saccharomyces cerevisiae 2μ plasmid
   4085..4108    +  promoter       Pc promoter (fragment): intI1 (promoter lies within the coding sequence); class 1 integron promoter
   4284..4340    +  CDS            GmR (fragment): gentamycin acetyltransferase; aacC1; confers resistance to gentamycin
   4347..5138    +  CDS            SmR: aminoglycoside adenylyltransferase (Murphy, 1985); aadA; confers resistance to spectinomycin and streptomycin
   5231..5819    +  rep_origin     ori: high-copy-number ColE1/pMB1/pBR322/pUC origin of replication
   6002..6094    +  CDS            lacI (fragment): lac repressor; lacI; The lac repressor binds to the lac operator to inhibit transcription in E. coli. This inhibition can be relieved by adding lactose or isopropyl-β-D-thiogalactopyranoside (IPTG).
   6149..6176    -  terminator     rrnB T2 terminator: transcription terminator T2 from the E. coli rrnB gene
   6308..6351    +  terminator     rrnB T1 terminator: Escherichia coli rrnB; transcription terminator T1 from the E. coli rrnB gene
   6398..13      -  CDS            lacZα (fragment) (across the origin): LacZα fragment of β-galactosidase; lacZ fragment
