[The description below was written by a language model from this plasmid's Addgene catalogue record and pLannotate feature annotations shown in this document.]
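Description:
pMC-ME_P2A-CreER-pA ORF1 FRT-acry:mCherry-pA-FRT is a 6.4 kb "middle entry" plasmid for a Golden Gate-style (Mini-Golden) assembly system, built on the pU6a:sgRNA#3 backbone. It supplies a knock-in cargo cassette for mini circle donor constructs used in zebrafish genome editing. It is propagated in E. coli from a high-copy ColE1/pUC-type origin and selected with spectinomycin through an aadA (SmR) gene. Short fragments of lacI, lacZα, a gentamicin resistance gene and rrnB terminators also appear in the annotation and look like backbone remnants. According to the record, the cargo is flanked by BsaI sites so that it can be released and joined to other modules, although these sites are not annotated in the feature table.

The payload has two parts. The first is a Cre recombinase coding sequence fused to the ERT2 mutant estrogen receptor ligand-binding domain, which gives tamoxifen-inducible CreER, followed by an SV40 polyadenylation signal. The plasmid name indicates a P2A self-cleaving peptide upstream of Cre in reading frame 1 ("ORF1"), which would allow in-frame insertion into an endogenous gene so that CreER is co-translated with the host protein and then separated from it. The P2A itself is not called out in the annotation. The second part is a screening marker in the opposite orientation: mCherry with an SV40 poly(A), driven according to the name by an "acry" promoter, presumably an alpha-crystallin lens promoter lying in the unannotated region upstream of mCherry. Minimal FRT sites bracket this marker, so FLP recombinase can excise it once knock-in carriers have been identified, leaving only the CreER insertion for lineage tracing or conditional recombination.
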