Addgene plasmid #200545: pMC-ME_P2A-CreER-pA ORF1 FRT-acry:mCherry-pA-FRT
Purpose: mini circle middle entry plasmid for P2A-CreER-pA (ORF 1) FRT-acry:mCherry-pA-FRT with flanking BsaI cut sites
Depositing lab: Junsu Kang. Depositing organization: University of Wisconsin, Madison. Publication: Advancing knock-in approaches for robust genome editing in zebrafish. Rodriguez-Parks A, Beezley EG, Manna S, Silaban I, Almutawa SI, Cao S, Ahmed H, Guyer M, Baker S, Richards MP, Kang J. Biol Open. 2026 Feb 2:bio.062472. doi: 10.1242/bio.062472. PubMed 41630603.
Backbone
  Vector backbone: pU6a:sgRNA#3
  Backbone manufacturer: Addgene #64247
  Total vector size (bp): 6421
  Vector type: Mini-Golden
Growth in bacteria
  Bacterial resistance: Spectinomycin, 50 μg/mL
  Growth temperature: 37°C
  Growth strain: DH5alpha
  Copy number: Unknown
Gene/Insert
  Gene/Insert name: CreER, mCherry
Terms and licenses: Academic/Nonprofit Terms; Industry Terms: Not Available to Industry
How to cite: pMC-ME_P2A-CreER-pA ORF1 FRT-acry:mCherry-pA-FRT was a gift from Junsu Kang (Addgene plasmid # 200545 ; http://n2t.net/addgene:200545 ; RRID:Addgene_200545)
